Addgene plasmid #191627: pXD70CT5-PxylR-CymR, Pveg(CuO)-LacZ
Purpose: E. coli - Eggerthella lenta shuttle plasmid (KanR), cumate-inducible promoter Pct5 (engineered from pCT5-bac2.0)-LacZ
Depositing lab: Emily Balskus. Depositing organization: Harvard University. Publication: Genetic manipulation of the human gut bacterium Eggerthella lenta reveals a widespread family of transcriptional regulators. Dong X, Guthrie BGH, Alexander M, Noecker C, Ramirez L, Glasser NR, Turnbaugh PJ, Balskus EP. Nat Commun. 2022 Dec 9;13(1):7624. doi: 10.1038/s41467-022-33576-3. PubMed 36494336.
Backbone
  Vector backbone: pXD69m2
  Vector type: Bacterial Expression
Growth in bacteria
  Bacterial resistance: Ampicillin and Kanamycin, 100 & 50 μg/mL
  Growth temperature: 37°C
  Growth strain: DH5alpha
  Copy number: High Copy
Gene/Insert
  Gene/Insert name: lacZ
  Species: E. coli
Resource information
  A portion of this plasmid was derived from a plasmid made by: The cumate-inducible promoter was engineered from pCT5-bac2.0 developed by Claudia Schmidt-dannert Lab
Terms and licenses: Academic/Nonprofit Terms; Industry Terms: Not Available to Industry
How to cite: pXD70CT5-PxylR-CymR, Pveg(CuO)-LacZ was a gift from Emily Balskus (Addgene plasmid # 191627 ; http://n2t.net/addgene:191627 ; RRID:Addgene_191627)
