[The description below was written by a language model from this plasmid's Addgene catalogue record and pLannotate feature annotations shown in this document.]
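Description:
pXD70CT5-PxylR-CymR, Pveg(CuO)-LacZ is a roughly 10.3 kb bacterial expression plasmid built on the pXD69m2 backbone and designed to shuttle between E. coli and the human gut actinobacterium Eggerthella lenta. In E. coli it replicates at high copy from a ColE1/pUC-type origin and carries a β-lactamase gene with its native bla promoter for ampicillin selection. An aphA-3 aminoglycoside phosphotransferase gene provides kanamycin resistance, which the record flags as the marker associated with the shuttle function. The feature table annotates no replicon for E. lenta. About 2.7 kb downstream of the kanamycin cassette carries no annotated features and may hold that function, but the record does not say so. A short fragment resembling the Bacillus subtilis streptothricin acetyltransferase gene lies next to KanR and is probably a remnant carried along with the resistance cassette rather than a functional marker.

The payload is a cumate-inducible reporter system engineered from pCT5-bac2.0. The Pseudomonas putida repressor CymR is encoded on the reverse strand and, according to the plasmid name, is driven by a PxylR promoter. The divergently oriented E. coli lacZ gene sits behind a Pveg promoter that carries a CuO operator, the combination the depositors call Pct5. Neither promoter is annotated, but the CuO site lies just upstream of lacZ. Without inducer, CymR binds CuO and blocks transcription. Cumate releases the repressor, allowing β-galactosidase expression. A T7Te terminator follows lacZ, and an rrnB T1 terminator lies elsewhere in the backbone. The construct is suited to testing and quantifying cumate-regulated gene expression in E. lenta, with lacZ activity as the readout.
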