Features (pLannotate 1.2.2; 11 found; start..end, strand, type, name):
     33..104     +  terminator     rrnB T1 terminator: transcription terminator T1 from the E. coli rrnB gene
    285..873     -  rep_origin     ori: high-copy-number ColE1/pMB1/pBR322/pUC origin of replication
   1044..1904    -  CDS            AmpR: β-lactamase; bla; confers resistance to ampicillin, carbenicillin, and related antibiotics
   1905..2009    -  promoter       AmpR promoter: bla
   2252..2271    +  misc_feature   BioBrick prefix: BioBrick prefix for parts that start with "ATG"
   2274..2885    -  CDS            CymR: cumate repressor (Mullick et al., 2006); cymR from Pseudomonas putida
   3223..3250    +  protein_bind   CuO: CymR-binding P2 operator sequence from the p-cmt operon of Pseudomonas putida (Mullick et al., 2006) CymR
   3279..6350    +  CDS            lacZ: BGAL_ECOLI - Experimental evidence at protein level: Swiss-Prot protein existence level 1. From Escherichia coli (strain K12).
   6371..6398    +  terminator     T7Te terminator: phage T7 early transcription terminator
   6521..7315    -  CDS            KanR: aminoglycoside phosphotransferase; aphA-3; confers resistance to kanamycin
   7411..7626    -  CDS            satA (fragment): STA_BACSU - Also known as yyaR. Experimental evidence at protein level: Swiss-Prot protein existence level 1. Involved in resistance to streptothricin, a broad-spectrum antibiotic produced by streptomycetes. Detoxifies streptothricin via acetylation of the beta amino group of the first beta-lysyl moiety of streptothricin. From Bacillus subtilis (strain 168).
>Addgene plasmid #191627 | pXD70CT5-PxylR-CymR, Pveg(CuO)-LacZ | addgene full sequence | sequence record 375844 | Addgene NGS Result
CTGCCGCCAAGCTTGCTGGGGCTTTTCTTTTTCAAATAAAACGAAAGGCTCAGTCGAAAGACTGGGCCTT
TCGTTTTATCTGTTGTTTGTCGGTGAACGCTCTCTACTAGAGGAGCTCATGCCGGCGGCACCTCGCTAAC
GGATTCACCACTCCAAGAATTGGAGCCAATCAATTCTTGCGGAGAACTGTGAATGCGCAAACCAACCCTT
GGCAGAACATATCCATCGCGTCCGCCATCTCCAGCAGCCGCACGCGGCGCATCTCGGGCCGCGTTGCTGG
CGTTTTTCCATAGGCTCCGCCCCCCTGACGAGCATCACAAAAATCGACGCTCAAGTCAGAGGTGGCGAAA
CCCGACAGGACTATAAAGATACCAGGCGTTTCCCCCTGGAAGCTCCCTCGTGCGCTCTCCTGTTCCGACC
CTGCCGCTTACCGGATACCTGTCCGCCTTTCTCCCTTCGGGAAGCGTGGCGCTTTCTCATAGCTCACGCT
GTAGGTATCTCAGTTCGGTGTAGGTCGTTCGCTCCAAGCTGGGCTGTGTGCACGAACCCCCCGTTCAGCC
CGACCGCTGCGCCTTATCCGGTAACTATCGTCTTGAGTCCAACCCGGTAAGACACGACTTATCGCCACTG
GCAGCAGCCACTGGTAACAGGATTAGCAGAGCGAGGTATGTAGGCGGTGCTACAGAGTTCTTGAAGTGGT
GGCCTAACTACGGCTACACTAGAAGGACAGTATTTGGTATCTGCGCTCTGCTGAAGCCAGTTACCTTCGG
AAAAAGAGTTGGTAGCTCTTGATCCGGCAAACAAACCACCGCTGGTAGCGGTGGTTTTTTTGTTTGCAAG
CAGCAGATTACGCGCAGAAAAAAAGGATCTCAAGAAGATCCTTTGATCTTTTCTACGGGGTCTGACGCTC
AGTGGAACGAAAACTCACGTTAAGGGATTTTGGTCATGAGATTATCAAAAAGGATCTTCACCTAGATCCT
TTTAAATTAAAAATGAAGTTTTAAATCAATCTAAAGTATATATGAGTAAACTTGGTCTGACAGTTACCAA
TGCTTAATCAGTGAGGCACCTATCTCAGCGATCTGTCTATTTCGTTCATCCATAGTTGCCTGACTCCCCG
TCGTGTAGATAACTACGATACGGGAGGGCTTACCATCTGGCCCCAGTGCTGCAATGATACCGCGAGACCC
ACGCTCACCGGCTCCAGATTTATCAGCAATAAACCAGCCAGCCGGAAGGGCCGAGCGCAGAAGTGGTCCT
GCAACTTTATCCGCCTCCATCCAGTCTATTAATTGTTGCCGGGAAGCTAGAGTAAGTAGTTCGCCAGTTA
ATAGTTTGCGCAACGTTGTTGCCATTGCTGCAGGCATCGTGGTGTCACGCTCGTCGTTTGGTATGGCTTC
ATTCAGCTCCGGTTCCCAACGATCAAGGCGAGTTACATGATCCCCCATGTTGTGCAAAAAAGCGGTTAGC
TCCTTCGGTCCTCCGATCGTTGTCAGAAGTAAGTTGGCCGCAGTGTTATCACTCATGGTTATGGCAGCAC
TGCATAATTCTCTTACTGTCATGCCATCCGTAAGATGCTTTTCTGTGACTGGTGAGTACTCAACCAAGTC
ATTCTGAGAATAGTGTATGCGGCGACCGAGTTGCTCTTGCCCGGCGTCAACACGGGATAATACCGCGCCA
CATAGCAGAACTTTAAAAGTGCTCATCATTGGAAAACGTTCTTCGGGGCGAAAACTCTCAAGGATCTTAC
CGCTGTTGAGATCCAGTTCGATGTAACCCACTCGTGCACCCAACTGATCTTCAGCATCTTTTACTTTCAC
CAGCGTTTCTGGGTGAGCAAAAACAGGAAGGCAAAATGCCGCAAAAAAGGGAATAAGGGCGACACGGAAA
TGTTGAATACTCATACTCTTCCTTTTTCAATATTATTGAAGCATTTATCAGGGTTATTGTCTCATGAGCG
GATACATATTTGAATGTATTTAGAAAAATAAACAAATAGGGGTTCCGCGCACATTTCCCCGAAAAGTGCC
ACCTGACGTCTAAGAAACCATTATTATCATGACATTAACCTATAAAAATAGGCGTATCACGAGGCCCTTT
CGTCTTCAAGGCGAAAAAACCCCGCCGAAGCGGGGTTTTTTGCGAAATATAATGACCCTCTTGATAACCC
AAGAGGGCATTTTTTAGGAACGGTTATTTGATTATTAATCCGGCGGCAACTGAAACGATTCGGATCCTGT
ATTACTATTCTGAATTCGCGGCCGCTTCTAGATCTAGCGCTTGAATTTCGCGTACCGCTCTCGCGCAATT
TCGAGTGTCGAGTTCCTGACACGCTCAAAGCGTTCTTTGTCCTTCTGCCATAGGCTACGAACAGCAAGCC
CACGCACCGAATTGAATATCAACCAAAGGATATCTTCTGCATCATCACGCGAAAGACCACGGCTCACCAG
AACACCAAGCCACATATCCTCGACGACAAACCGATTCCTCTCTACCGTGCGCTGAATACCCTCGCGTAAC
GCTGGGTCCCGGTCGGCAGCCACAATCAAATCAAGGCTGATAGAGAAGTCATCGTCGAGGAAAAATTCGG
CGGCGTCGTCCAGCATTTGCTGGATGACGTCATCCTCTGGCTTCAATTTCGCTAATCGAGCCCGACTGCG
TTCGGTGATCTGTTCGTAAAGCCATTCAAAAGTGGCAAGCAGAAGCTCAAGCTTTGTCGGGAAATGATGG
CTCTGCGCTCCTCTGGAGACACCAGCAGCACCGGGCACATCTGCGATCCGGAATCCCGCGTAACCTTTTT
CCCGTAAAACCCCCAGGGCCGCTGCAATCAACTTGCCCTGGGTCTCCATTGCGCGCTCTGCCTGTGTTCT
TCTCTTTGGACTCATGATCACCATTTTTTTTACTAAAGCTTGATCTGCAATTTGAATAATAACCACTCCT
TTGTTTATCCACCGAACTAAGTTGGTGTTTTTTGAAGCTTGAATTAGATATTTAAAAGTATCATATCTAA
TATTATAACTAAATTTTCTAAAAAAAACATTGAAGGAACGGTTATTTGATTATTAATCCGGCTTTTTTAT
TATTTAGGCAACTGAAACGATTCGGATCCTGTATTACTATTCTATTTTGTCAAAATAATTTTATTGACAA
CGTCTTATTAACGTTGATATAATTTAAATTTTATTTGACAAAAATGGGCTCGTGTTGTACAATAAATGTA
GTAACAAACAGACAATCTGGTCTGTTTGTATTATGATTAACTAATAAGGAGGACAAACATGACCATGATT
ACGGATTCACTGGCCGTCGTTTTACAACGTCGTGACTGGGAAAACCCTGGCGTTACCCAACTTAATCGCC
TTGCAGCACATCCCCCTTTCGCCAGCTGGCGTAATAGCGAAGAGGCCCGCACCGATCGCCCTTCCCAACA
GTTGCGCAGCCTGAATGGCGAATGGCGCTTTGCCTGGTTTCCGGCACCAGAAGCGGTGCCGGAAAGCTGG
CTGGAGTGCGATCTTCCTGAGGCCGATACTGTCGTCGTCCCCTCAAACTGGCAGATGCACGGTTACGATG
CGCCCATCTACACCAACGTGACCTATCCCATTACGGTCAATCCGCCGTTTGTTCCCACGGAGAATCCGAC
GGGTTGTTACTCGCTCACATTTAATGTTGATGAAAGCTGGCTACAGGAAGGCCAGACGCGAATTATTTTT
GATGGCGTTAACTCGGCGTTTCATCTGTGGTGCAACGGGCGCTGGGTCGGTTACGGCCAGGACAGTCGTT
TGCCGTCTGAATTTGACCTGAGCGCATTTTTACGCGCCGGAGAAAACCGCCTCGCGGTGATGGTGCTGCG
CTGGAGTGACGGCAGTTATCTGGAAGATCAGGATATGTGGCGGATGAGCGGCATTTTCCGTGACGTCTCG
TTGCTGCATAAACCGACTACACAAATCAGCGATTTCCATGTTGCCACTCGCTTTAATGATGATTTCAGCC
GCGCTGTACTGGAGGCTGAAGTTCAGATGTGCGGCGAGTTGCGTGACTACCTACGGGTAACAGTTTCTTT
ATGGCAGGGTGAAACGCAGGTCGCCAGCGGCACCGCGCCTTTCGGCGGTGAAATTATCGATGAGCGTGGT
GGTTATGCCGATCGCGTCACACTACGTCTGAACGTCGAAAACCCGAAACTGTGGAGCGCCGAAATCCCGA
ATCTCTATCGTGCGGTGGTTGAACTGCACACCGCCGACGGCACGCTGATTGAAGCAGAAGCCTGCGATGT
CGGTTTCCGCGAGGTGCGGATTGAAAATGGTCTGCTGCTGCTGAACGGCAAGCCGTTGCTGATTCGAGGC
GTTAACCGTCACGAGCATCATCCTCTGCATGGTCAGGTCATGGATGAGCAGACGATGGTGCAGGATATCC
TGCTGATGAAGCAGAACAACTTTAACGCCGTGCGCTGTTCGCATTATCCGAACCATCCGCTGTGGTACAC
GCTGTGCGACCGCTACGGCCTGTATGTGGTGGATGAAGCCAATATTGAAACCCACGGCATGGTGCCAATG
AATCGTCTGACCGATGATCCGCGCTGGCTACCGGCGATGAGCGAACGCGTAACGCGAATGGTGCAGCGCG
ATCGTAATCACCCGAGTGTGATCATCTGGTCGCTGGGGAATGAATCAGGCCACGGCGCTAATCACGACGC
GCTGTATCGCTGGATCAAATCTGTCGATCCTTCCCGCCCGGTGCAGTATGAAGGCGGCGGAGCCGACACC
ACGGCCACCGATATTATTTGCCCGATGTACGCGCGCGTGGATGAAGACCAGCCCTTCCCGGCTGTGCCGA
AATGGTCCATCAAAAAATGGCTTTCGCTACCTGGAGAGACGCGCCCGCTGATCCTTTGCGAATACGCCCA
CGCGATGGGTAACAGTCTTGGCGGTTTCGCTAAATACTGGCAGGCGTTTCGTCAGTATCCCCGTTTACAG
GGCGGCTTCGTCTGGGACTGGGTGGATCAGTCGCTGATTAAATATGATGAAAACGGCAACCCGTGGTCGG
CTTACGGCGGTGATTTTGGCGATACGCCGAACGATCGCCAGTTCTGTATGAACGGTCTGGTCTTTGCCGA
CCGCACGCCGCATCCAGCGCTGACGGAAGCAAAACACCAGCAGCAGTTTTTCCAGTTCCGTTTATCCGGG
CAAACCATCGAAGTGACCAGCGAATACCTGTTCCGTCATAGCGATAACGAGCTCCTGCACTGGATGGTGG
CGCTGGATGGTAAGCCGCTGGCAAGCGGTGAAGTGCCTCTGGATGTCGCTCCACAAGGTAAACAGTTGAT
TGAACTGCCTGAACTACCGCAGCCGGAGAGCGCCGGGCAACTCTGGCTCACAGTACGCGTAGTGCAACCG
AACGCGACCGCATGGTCAGAAGCCGGGCACATCAGCGCCTGGCAGCAGTGGCGTCTGGCGGAAAACCTCA
GTGTGACGCTCCCCGCCGCGTCCCACGCCATCCCGCATCTGACCACCAGCGAAATGGATTTTTGCATCGA
GCTGGGTAATAAGCGTTGGCAATTTAACCGCCAGTCAGGCTTTCTTTCACAGATGTGGATTGGCGATAAA
AAACAACTGCTGACGCCGCTGCGCGATCAGTTCACCCGTGCACCGCTGGATAACGACATTGGCGTAAGTG
AAGCGACCCGCATTGACCCTAACGCCTGGGTCGAACGCTGGAAGGCGGCGGGCCATTACCAGGCCGAAGC
AGCGTTGTTGCAGTGCACGGCAGATACACTTGCTGATGCGGTGCTGATTACGACCGCTCACGCGTGGCAG
CATCAGGGGAAAACCTTATTTATCAGCCGGAAAACCTACCGGATTGATGGTAGTGGTCAAATGGCGATTA
CCGTTGATGTTGAAGTGGCGAGCGATACACCGCATCCGGCGCGGATTGGCCTGAACTGCCAGCTGGCGCA
GGTAGCAGAGCGGGTAAACTGGCTCGGATTAGGGCCGCAAGAAAACTATCCCGACCGCCTTACTGCCGCC
TGTTTTGACCGCTGGGATCTGCCATTGTCAGACATGTATACCCCGTACGTCTTCCCGAGCGAAAACGGTC
TGCGCTGCGGGACGCGCGAATTGAATTATGGCCCACACCAGTGGCGCGGCGACTTCCAGTTCAACATCAG
CCGCTACAGTCAACAGCAACTGATGGAAACCAGCCATCGCCATCTGCTGCACGCGGAAGAAGGCACATGG
CTGAATATCGACGGTTTCCATATGGGGATTGGTGGCGACGACTCCTGGAGCCCGTCAGTATCGGCGGAAT
TCCAGCTGAGCGCCGGTCGCTACCATTACCAGTTGGTCTGGTGTCAAAAATAAACTAGTCGACTCACACT
GGCTCACCTTCGGGTGGGCCTTTCTGCGTTTATATACTAGAGAGAGAATATAAAAAGCCAGATTATTAAT
CCGGCTTTTTTATTATTTAATTCCTGTTATAAAAAAAGGATCAATTTTGAACTCTCTCCCAAAGTTGATC
CCTTAACGATCTAAAACAATTCATCCAGTAAAATATAATATTTTATTTTCTCCCAATCAGGCTTGATCCC
CAGTAAGTCAAAAAATAGCTCGACATACTGTTCTTCCCCGATATCCTCCCTGATCGACCGGACGCAGAAG
GCAATGTCATACCACTTGTCCGCCCTGCCGCTTCTCCCAAGATCAATAAAGCCACTTACTTTGCCATCTT
TCACAAAGATGTTGCTGTCTCCCAGGTCGCCGTGGGAAAAGACAAGTTCCTCTTCGGGCTTTTCCGTCTT
TAAAAAATCATACAGCTCGCGCGGATCTTTAAATGGAGTGTCTTCTTCCCAGTTTTCGCAATCCACATCG
GCCAGATCGTTATTCAGTAAGTAATCCAATTCGGCTAAGCGGCTGTCTAAGCTATTCGTATAGGGACAAT
CCGATATGTCGATGGAGTGAAAGAGCCTGATGCACTCCGCATACAGCTCGATAATCTTTTCAGGGCTTTG
TTCATCTTCATACTCTTCCGAGCAAAGGACGCCATCGGCCTCACTCATGAGCAGATTGCTCCAGCCATCA
TGCCGTTCAAAGTGCAGGACCTTTGGAACAGGCAGCTTTCCTTCCAGCCATAGCATCATGTCCTTTTCCC
GTTCCACATCATAGGTGGTCCCTTTATACCGGCTGTCCGTCATTTTTAAATATAGGTTTTCATTTTCTCC
CACCAGCTTATATACCTTAGCAGGAGACATTCCTTCCGTATCTTTTACGCAGCGGTATTTTTCGATCAGT
TTTTTCAATTCCGGTGATATTCTCATTTTAGCCATTTATTATTTCCTTCCTCTTTTCTACAGTATTTAAA
GATACCCCAAGAAGCTAATTATAACAAGACGAACTCCAATTCACTGTTCCTTGCATTCTAAAACCTTAAA
TACCAGAAAACAGCTTTTTCAAAGTTGTTTTCAAAGTTGGCGTATAACATAGTATCGACGGAGCCGATTT
TGAAACCACAATTATGATAGAATTTACAAGCTATAAGGTTATTGTCCTGGGTTTCAAGCATTAGTCCATG
CAAGTTTTTATGCTTTGCCCATTCTATAGATATATTGATAAGAAGACTGGAATGCCCGCTCCGCCGGGAT
TATTCGAAAGCGCATCGTCCAAGCGAGACCGTCTGCATTCGGAAATCTCGGCCGGTTCGCGCCGAGGAAG
CCCATCTGGCTGCATCCCAAATCGACACACAACGCACGGAGGCCCCGGCGATCGCCGGGGCCTCCGAATC
ATGCGCATCGTGGAAGCGAAGCTCCGCAAAAAACCCCGCTTCAGCGGGGTTTTTTCGCGTCGCACCTCCT
TGTCGTGTATTACAGGTACTACTATAACACATCATCTAGCCCGCCCGCGATACGTCCTCTGCGGTGCAGC
GTGGTCGCGGTTCCACGCATCCGCCGCCCGCTGCGCATCGCGCAGCACGTCATTAAGGCTCTGTTGCCTT
GGCTGTTCCCTGCGCATCAGATATTCGAGCGGGCGCGATATTCGACTTCTAAGCTCTTCCACTTTGATTC
GCATTCCCGCAACTCCTGCTCTGATGCGGCTCGCGAGTCCATCGCACTTAACAACGATGTTATCGAGGAT
TGCGCCGCGCTCAGCTTTTCCCGCAGCTTCCCAGCCCCGAACCTCGGTAGCGATGGGTTGAAGCTCTCCA
ATGTCTCGCGCAACTCCGTCCGCTCGTTGCCGAAGACACTCCAATCGGTCTTGCTCATCTTCGATATCGA
GCTTCACGTCCTCGAGCTGGCTGTCAAGCTCGGCAAGGTCACCCTCCTTGTCGGCAATCTCGGTAACAAG
CTCTGCCTTACGCGTTTCGGCATCATTCAGTAAAGCGGCGGCTTCTTCCCTAGCCGCCGCGACGATTCGC
GCCGCTTCGTCCTTCGCAGGTTCAACCACGGCCTTATCGACCGCACAGCGTACCTTGTCGATATCCACGG
ACTTGTCCGTGTATACACGCTGCGCCCGCGTCTCCTCGTCAAGCTCGATTGCAGGGCGGTAGCCCATGCG
CCCCTCTAGGTAATCCCCAAGCTCCTTGTGCATGCTCCGGTAGAAGCTGCGGGGGCACATCTGCTTGTAG
TTGAACCGTCCATCTAGGATGGGCGTGAACGGCACGTGCATGTGGTCGCGGGCGGGCGTGCCATCCTTCA
ACACCTCGTCCTTGTGGACGTACCCGCCCATCATGTTCTCGATGCCGAACTTCTTCGACAGGTACCAGTA
CGTGAGACGGAAGAACCTGTCCTCATCGCCCTTGCGCACATTGTCGGGAAGCGTCACAACAACGTCAGCC
ATAACGACCGCATCCTTGCGCGTGGCACGCTTCCCTGCGGCCTTCTGGGCCTCGTTCACGCGCTCGATGC
GGCTCTCCACCGTGCCCCAGTTCGGCTCGCCATCGCGCGGCTCCACGCGCCCCACAACGAGCTTGCCGTC
CTTGTTCGTGTAGTGGCCGACCACCAAGTCGTTCTTGATGCGCTCGGGGTCGATGTTGTCGCGCTCCAGG
CTGCTGCGGTCGCGGCGGTAGTGGGCAAGCATGTGCCCGACCGATGGAGCCTTGTATTTCGCGATGTGAG
CCATGGAAACCTCCGAACCGTACAGACTTAATCGACTAAAGTCTAGCACGTTAGACCTTAGCTACGCTAA
GGACGTGGCAGGGCCAGCCCTGCACCCGCTCGGGCGTTCCCCCCGAGACCCCCCAGCCCTTGCCCGTTCG
CGGCTTCGCTCACGGCCCTCGGGCCATCGGCGCGAGCGCCGAACGGAGGGACTTCGCCCCTCCGAACCAC
CCCTCAATCTACCTGCGGTTCGGCACACGGCACACGGCACTATTAGGGGGGCCGTCGTAGTGGCCCCCCT
GTGGTCATTTGTCATTTGTCATTTGTCACATTATTTTTCGGACACATTATTTTTCGGACGTAGTTAGCGA
AAAATAATGAGCCGCCCGATTCTGCAGGTCTCATCCAGTCGAGACACGGGCAAGGAAAGGGTCGATGGAG
CAGAGCGTCCATCGACCCTTAATCAAGTCTGGTCTATTCGGTTGGCCGTCGCGTCAATTCCGCAATCCGT
GAACGAGTCGGCTTAGATCTGCGCGAGCGCAGACCACGCCGCCCCGTAGTCACGCATTGCTGCATTGACC
CGACTACTCTTTGGCACCTGACTGTTCCACGCACTTGCGCTTACGTTCGGCGTTCAGATAGTTCCCGCGA
CAATAGCGCTCGAGAATCGAGTTGTACCCCACGATGATTTCGCGGTACTGCTCGGGAAACTCCCTCAGCG
CCGCAGCCGTGAAATCGTTGATGGTCTCGAACCTCTCGCACATGATGAAGCCGACCAACTCGAAGAGCAT
GTCCTGCTTGTCCTTAGTCGAGAGCTGTTCGAGCTGACCAATGTCGAAGTTGTTTCCCTCGATGCGTGCT
TCGACCGGATACAGCTCCTTGCCCTTCTTGCGACAGGAAGCCGTGTCGTGAATCAGATAGTCATACGCAT
GCCTGATGTTGTTGATTGGCTCGGCTGACGAACAGCACTTCTTGCCGTCCGCGCTCAATCGGTTCAAGAC
GTTGATGATTGCCTTGCGTGTCGTGTTGCCGCCCCAGACAACAATGACGTGCGCATGCGTCTTGCGCTGC
TTGCTCTTCTGGTCATGGTCTATGTCGTGAACCGCATAAGCGAAAGGCACTTGAAGAATGTCGTCTATCT
CGTCCTGCCAGTCATCGCGCATGTTCTCTGGGTAGCAGATGCCCTCCCAGAGCTTCACCTTCGTCTCGCC
AGCGTTTGCCGCCATGCTATAATCTCCTTGTCTCGAATGCCCCTG
